Addgene plasmid #238650: NanoBRET Assay Vector, RBX1-HaloTag
Purpose: Express RBX1-HaloTag Fusion Protein in Mammalian Cells under a CMV promoter
Depositing lab: Promega Corporation.
Backbone
  Vector backbone: pFC221K HaloTag(R) CMV-Blast BiBRET Vector
  Vector type: Mammalian Expression
  Selectable markers: Blasticidin
Growth in bacteria
  Bacterial resistance: Kanamycin, 50 μg/mL
  Growth temperature: 37°C
  Growth strain: DH5alpha
  Copy number: High Copy
Gene/Insert
  Gene/Insert name: RBX1
  Species: H. sapiens (human)
  Mutation: None
  Entrez Gene: RBX1 (a.k.a. BA554C12.1, RNF75, ROC1)
  Promoter: CMV
  Tag / fusion protein: HaloTag (R) (C terminal on backbone)
  Cloning method: Other
Terms and licenses: Academic/Nonprofit Terms; Industry Terms
How to cite: NanoBRET Assay Vector, RBX1-HaloTag was a gift from Promega Corporation (Addgene plasmid # 238650 ; http://n2t.net/addgene:238650 ; RRID:Addgene_238650)
