[The description below was written by a language model from this plasmid's Addgene catalogue record and pLannotate feature annotations shown in this document.]
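Description:
NanoBRET Assay Vector, RBX1-HaloTag is a 5,478-nt mammalian expression plasmid built on the pFC221K HaloTag CMV-Blast BiBRET backbone. It is propagated in E. coli at high copy from a ColE1/pUC-type origin. Bacterial selection is with kanamycin, conferred by a neo (nptII) coding sequence driven by the synthetic bacterial EM7 promoter. A single annotated loxP site lies just upstream of this cassette; the record does not explain its role. For selecting transfected mammalian cells, a separate cassette places the blasticidin S deaminase gene (BSD) under the SV40 enhancer/early promoter, terminated by a synthetic polyadenylation signal.

The payload is unmutated human RBX1 (also known as ROC1 or RNF75), the RING-box component of cullin-RING ubiquitin ligases. It is expressed from the CMV immediate-early enhancer and promoter, followed by a chimeric β-globin/immunoglobulin intron that generally improves transcript processing and expression. A T7 promoter sits immediately upstream of the coding sequence and could support in vitro transcription. RBX1 is followed by a TEV protease recognition site and then HaloTag, giving a C-terminal fusion from which the tag could be cleaved. The most likely terminator for this unit is the SV40 poly(A) signal just past the sequence origin, although it is annotated on the reverse strand.

HaloTag is a modified bacterial dehalogenase that binds chloroalkane ligands covalently. In NanoBRET assays, a fluorescent ligand-labelled HaloTag fusion typically serves as the energy acceptor for a NanoLuc-tagged partner. The construct is therefore suited to monitoring RBX1 protein interactions in live mammalian cells, though the record does not name a specific partner.
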