Features (pLannotate 1.2.2; 19 found; start..end, strand, type, name):
     61..182     -  polyA_signal   SV40 poly(A) signal: SV40 polyadenylation signal
    205..273     -  CDS            large T antigen (fragment): large T antigen from SV40 (simian virus 40)
    297..330     +  protein_bind   loxP: Cre-mediated recombination occurs in the 8-bp core sequence (GCATACAT). Cre recombinase
    340..387     +  promoter       EM7 promoter: synthetic bacterial promoter&nbsp
    419..1210    +  CDS            neo: KKA2_KLEPN - Also known as kan, nptII. Experimental evidence at protein level: Swiss-Prot protein existence level 1. Resistance to kanamycin, neomycin, paromomycin, ribostamycin, butirosin and gentamicin B. From Klebsiella pneumoniae.
   1371..1959    -  rep_origin     ori: high-copy-number ColE1/pMB1/pBR322/pUC origin of replication
   2085..2133    -  polyA_signal   poly(A) signal: synthetic polyadenylation signal
   2157..2555    -  CDS            BSD: blasticidin S deaminase; Aspergillus terreus BSD; confers resistance to blasticidin
   2586..2943    -  promoter       SV40 promoter: SV40 enhancer and early promoter
   3022..3103    -  polyA_signal   SV40 poly(A) signal: SV40 polyadenylation signal
   3126..3209    -  CDS            large T antigen (fragment): large T antigen from SV40 (simian virus 40)
   3274..3639    +  enhancer       CMV enhancer: human cytomegalovirus immediate early enhancer
   3641..3840    +  promoter       CMV promoter: human cytomegalovirus (CMV) immediate early promoter
   3979..4111    +  intron         chimeric intron: chimera between introns from human β-globin and immunoglobulin heavy chain genes
   4155..4173    +  promoter       T7 promoter: promoter for bacteriophage T7 RNA polymerase
   4187..4510    +  CDS            RBX1 (sequence withheld): RBX1_HUMAN - Also known as RNF75, ROC1 From Homo sapiens (Human).
   4532..4552    +  CDS            TEV site: tobacco etch virus (TEV) protease recognition and cleavage site
   4568..5451    +  CDS            HaloTag® (fragment): modified bacterial dehalogenase that forms covalent bonds with chloroalkane derivatives
   5462..12      +  misc_feature   MCS (fragment) (across the origin): pUC18/19 multiple cloning site
>Addgene plasmid #238650 | NanoBRET Assay Vector, RBX1-HaloTag | addgene full sequence | sequence record 478489 | Addgene NGS Result
GGCATGCAAGCTGATTTGGCTGCTGCCACCGCTGAGCAAGGCCGCTTCGAGCAGACATGATAAGATACAT
TGATGAGTTTGGACAAACCACAACTAGAATGCAGTGAAAAAAATGCTTTATTTGTGAAATTTGTGATGCT
ATTGCTTTATTTGTAACCATTATAAGCTGCAATAAACAAGTTAACAACAACAATTGCATTCATTTTATGT
TTCAGGTTCAGGGGGAGATGTGGGAGGTTTTTTTAAGCAAGTAAAACCTCTACAAATGTGGTAAAATCTT
AATTAAGAATTCTAATATAACTTCGTATAGCATACATTATACGAAGTTATGGATCCACTGTTGACAATTA
ATCATCGGCATAGTATATCGGCATAGTATAATACGACAAGGTGAGGAACTAAACCCAGGAGGCAGATCAT
GATTGAACAAGATGGATTGCACGCAGGTTCTCCGGCCGCTTGGGTGGAGAGGCTATTCGGCTATGACTGG
GCACAACAGACAATCGGCTGCTCTGATGCCGCCGTGTTCCGGCTGTCAGCGCAGGGGCGCCCGGTTCTTT
TTGTCAAGACCGACCTGTCCGGTGCCCTGAATGAACTGCAGGACGAGGCAGCGCGGCTATCGTGGCTGGC
CACGACGGGCGTTCCTTGCGCAGCTGTGCTCGACGTTGTCACTGAAGCGGGAAGGGACTGGCTGCTATTG
GGCGAAGTGCCGGGGCAGGATCTCCTGTCATCTCACCTTGCTCCTGCCGAGAAAGTATCCATCATGGCTG
ATGCAATGCGGCGGCTGCATACGCTTGATCCGGCTACCTGCCCATTCGACCACCAAGCGAAACATCGCAT
CGAGCGAGCACGTACTCGGATGGAAGCCGGTCTTGTCGATCAGGATGATCTGGACGAAGAGCATCAGGGG
CTCGCGCCAGCCGAACTGTTCGCCAGGCTCAAGGCGCGCATGCCCGACGGCGAGGATCTCGTCGTGACCC
ATGGCGATGCCTGCTTGCCGAATATCATGGTGGAAAATGGCCGCTTTTCTGGATTCATCGACTGTGGCCG
GCTGGGTGTGGCGGACCGCTATCAGGACATAGCGTTGGCTACCCGTGATATTGCTGAAGAGCTTGGCGGC
GAATGGGCTGACCGCTTCCTCGTGCTTTACGGTATCGCCGCTCCCGATTCGCAGCGCATCGCCTTCTATC
GCCTTCTTGACGAGTTCTTCTGATTCGAAATGACCGACCAAGCGACGCCCAACCGGTATCAGCTCACTCA
AAGGCGGTAATACGGTTATCCACAGAATCAGGGGATAACGCAGGAAAGAACATGTGAGCAAAAGGCCAGC
AAAAGGCCAGGAACCGTAAAAAGGCCGCGTTGCTGGCGTTTTTCCATAGGCTCCGCCCCCCTGACGAGCA
TCACAAAAATCGACGCTCAAGTCAGAGGTGGCGAAACCCGACAGGACTATAAAGATACCAGGCGTTTCCC
CCTGGAAGCTCCCTCGTGCGCTCTCCTGTTCCGACCCTGCCGCTTACCGGATACCTGTCCGCCTTTCTCC
CTTCGGGAAGCGTGGCGCTTTCTCATAGCTCACGCTGTAGGTATCTCAGTTCGGTGTAGGTCGTTCGCTC
CAAGCTGGGCTGTGTGCACGAACCCCCCGTTCAGCCCGACCGCTGCGCCTTATCCGGTAACTATCGTCTT
GAGTCCAACCCGGTAAGACACGACTTATCGCCACTGGCAGCAGCCACTGGTAACAGGATTAGCAGAGCGA
GGTATGTAGGCGGTGCTACAGAGTTCTTGAAGTGGTGGCCTAACTACGGCTACACTAGAAGGACAGTATT
TGGTATCTGCGCTCTGCTGAAGCCAGTTACCTTCGGAAAAAGAGTTGGTAGCTCTTGATCCGGCAAACAA
ACCACCGCTGGTAGCGGTGGTTTTTTTGTTTGCAAGCAGCAGATTACGCGCAGAAAAAAAGGATTTCAAG
AAGATCCTTTGATCTTTTCTACGGGGTCTGACGCTCAGTGGAACGAAAACTCACGTTAAGGGATTTTGGT
CATGAGATTATCAAAAAGGATCTTCACCTAGATCCTTTTATAGTCCGGAATCGTCACACAAAAAACCAAC
ACACAGATGTAATGAAAATAAAGATATTTTATTGCGGCCATCGTGATGGCTAGAGTTTAGCCCTCCCACA
CATAACCAGAGGGCAGCAATTCACGAATCCCAACTGCCGTCGGCTGTCCATCACTGTCCTTCACTATGGC
TTTGATCCCAGGATGCAGATCGAGAAGCACCTGTCGGCACCGTCCGCAGGGGCTCAAGATGCCCCTGTTC
TCATTTCCGATCGCGACGATACAAGTCAGGTTGCCAGCTGCCGCAGCAGCAGCAGTGCCCAGCACCACGA
GTTCTGCACAAGGTCCCCCAGTAAAATGATATACATTGACACCAGTGAAGATGCGGCCGTCGCTAGAGAG
AGCTGCGCTGGCGACGCTGTAGTCTTCAGAGATGGGGATGCTGTTGATTGTAGCCGTTGCTCTTTCAATG
AGGGTGGATTCTTCTTGAGACAAAGGCTTGGCCATGGTGGCGCTAGTGTCAGAAGAATCGAGCTTTTTGC
AAAAGCCTAGGCCTCCAAAAAAGCCTCCTCACTACTTCTGGAATAGCTCAGAGGCCGAGGCGGCCTCGGC
CTCTGCATAAATAAAAAAAATTAGTCAGCCATGGGGCGGAGAATGGGCGGAACTGGGCGGAGTTAGGGGC
GGGATGGGCGGAGTTAGGGGCGGGACTATGGTTGCTGACTAATTGAGATGCATGCTTTGCATACTTCTGC
CTGCTGGGGAGCCTGGGGACTTTCCACACCTGGTTGCTGACTAATTGAGATGCATGCTTTGCATACTTCT
GCCTGCTGGGGAGCCTGGGGACTTTCCACACCCTAACTGACACACATTCCACAGCTGGTTCTTTCCGCCT
CAGAAGGTACCTAACCAAGTTCCTCTTTCAGAGGTTATTTCAGGCCATGGTGCTGCGCAAGACGCGTTAA
TTAAGACGTCGGCAGTGAAAAAAATGCTTTATTTGTGAAATTTGTGATGCTATTGCTTTATTTGTAACCA
TTATAAGCTGCAATAAACAAGTTAACAACAACAATTGCATTCATTTTATGTTTCAGGTTCAGGGGGAGGT
GTGGGAGGTTTTTTAAAGCAAGTAAAACCTCTACAAATGTGGTATGGCTGATTATGATCCGCGGCCGCAA
TACGTCGACGTTATCAGCTGACTTCGTACGAGAGCCTAGGATTATGGCGCGCCACTAGTTATTAATAGTA
ATCAATTACGGGGTCATTAGTTCATAGCCCATATATGGAGTTCCGCGTTACATAACTTACGGTAAATGGC
CCGCCTGGCTGACCGCCCAACGACCCCCGCCCATTGACGTCAATAATGACGTATGTTCCCATAGTAACGC
CAATAGGGACTTTCCATTGACGTCAATGGGTGGAGTATTTACGGTAAACTGCCCACTTGGCAGTACATCA
AGTGTATCATATGCCAAGTCCGCCCCCTATTGACGTCAATGACGGTAAATGGCCCGCCTGGCATTATGCC
CAGTACATGACCTTACGGGACTTTCCTACTTGGCAGTACATCTACGTATTAGTCATCGCTATTACCATGG
TGATGCGGTTTTGGCAGTACACCAATGGGCGTGGATAGCGGTTTGACTCACGGGGATTTCCAAGTCTCCA
CCCCATTGACGTCAATGGGAGTTTGTTTTGGCACCAAAATCAACGGGACTTTCCAAAATGTCGTAATAAC
CCCGCCCCGTTGACGCAAATGGGCGGTAGGCGTGTACGGTGGGAGGTCTATATAAGCAGAGCTGGTTTAG
TGAACCGTCAGATCACTAGAAGCTTTATTGCGGTAGTTTATCACAGTTAAATTGCTAACGCAGTCAGTGC
TTCTGACACAACAGTCTCGAACTTAAGCTGCAGAAGTTGGTCGTGAGGCACTGGGCAGGTAAGTATCAAG
GTTACAAGACAGGTTTAAGGAGACCAATAGAAACTGGGCTTGTCGAGACAGAGAAGACTCTTGCGTTTCT
GATAGGCACCTATTGGTCTTACTGACATCCACTTTGCCTTTCTCTCCACAGGTGTCCACTCCCAGTTCAA
TTACAGCTCTTAAGGCTAGAGTATTAATACGACTCACTATAGGGCTAGCGATCGCC
[324 nt withheld, positions 4187-4510]
GTTTCTCTCGAGCCAACCACTGAGGATCTGTACTTTCAGAGCGATAACGATGGATCCGAAATCGGTACTG
GCTTTCCATTCGACCCCCATTATGTGGAAGTCCTGGGCGAGCGCATGCACTACGTCGATGTTGGTCCGCG
CGATGGCACCCCTGTGCTGTTCCTGCACGGTAACCCGACCTCCTCCTACGTGTGGCGCAACATCATCCCG
CATGTTGCACCGACCCATCGCTGCATTGCTCCAGACCTGATCGGTATGGGCAAATCCGACAAACCAGACC
TGGGTTATTTCTTCGACGACCACGTCCGCTTCATGGATGCCTTCATCGAAGCCCTGGGTCTGGAAGAGGT
CGTCCTGGTCATTCACGACTGGGGCTCCGCTCTGGGTTTCCACTGGGCCAAGCGCAATCCAGAGCGCGTC
AAAGGTATTGCATTTATGGAGTTCATCCGCCCTATCCCGACCTGGGACGAATGGCCAGAATTTGCCCGCG
AGACCTTCCAGGCCTTCCGCACCACCGACGTCGGCCGCAAGCTGATCATCGATCAGAACGTTTTTATCGA
GGGTACGCTGCCGATGGGTGTCGTCCGCCCGCTGACTGAAGTCGAGATGGACCATTACCGCGAGCCGTTC
CTGAATCCTGTTGACCGCGAGCCACTGTGGCGCTTCCCAAACGAGCTGCCAATCGCCGGTGAGCCAGCGA
ACATCGTCGCGCTGGTCGAAGAATACATGGACTGGCTGCACCAGTCCCCTGTCCCGAAGCTGCTGTTCTG
GGGCACCCCAGGCGTTCTGATCCCACCGGCCGAAGCCGCTCGCCTGGCCAAAAGCCTGCCTAACTGCAAG
GCTGTGGACATCGGCCCGGGTCTGAATCTGCTGCAAGAAGACAACCCGGACCTGATCGGCAGCGAGATCG
CGCGCTGGCTGTCTACTCTGGAGATTTCCGGTTAATAGAATTCTAGAGTCGACCTGCA
